Addgene plasmid #156534: pD649-HAsp-SCN1B-Fc(DAPA)-AviTag-6xHis
Purpose: Mammalian expression of cell-surface protein extracellular domain fused to Fc(DAPA)-Avi-6xHis. Protein is secreted from cells.
Depositing lab: Chris Garcia. Depositing organization: Stanford University. Publication: A Human IgSF Cell-Surface Interactome Reveals a Complex Network of Protein-Protein Interactions. Wojtowicz WM, Vielmetter J, Fernandes RA, Siepe DH, Eastman CL, Chisholm GB, Cox S, Klock H, Anderson PW, Rue SM, Miller JJ, Glaser SM, Bragstad ML, Vance J, Lam AW, Lesley SA, Zinn K, Garcia KC. Cell. 2020 Aug 20;182(4):1027-1043.e17. doi: 10.1016/j.cell.2020.07.025. PubMed 32822567.
Backbone
  Vector backbone: pD649
  Backbone size w/o insert (bp): 6106
  Vector type: Mammalian Expression
Growth in bacteria
  Bacterial resistance: Ampicillin, 100 μg/mL
  Growth temperature: 37°C
  Growth strain: DH5alpha
  Copy number: High Copy
Gene/Insert
  Gene/Insert name: SCN1B
  Species: H. sapiens (human)
  Insert size (bp): 426
  Mutation: Fc region of human IgG contains D265A and P329A mutations (DAPA)
  Entrez Gene: SCN1B (a.k.a. ATFB13, BRGDA5, DEE52, EIEE52, GEFSP1)
  Promoter: CMV/SP6
  Tag / fusion protein: Fc(DAPA)-AviTag-6xHis (C terminal on backbone)
  Cloning method: Restriction Enzyme; 5′ cloning site GCGGCCGC (not destroyed); 3′ cloning site GGCGCGCC (not destroyed)
  Sequencing primers: 5′ ATTTAGGTGACACTATAG; 3′ CACGTACCAGTTGAACTTCACC
Resource information
  A portion of this plasmid was derived from a plasmid made by: synthesis by ThermoFisher
Terms and licenses: Academic/Nonprofit Terms; Industry Terms: Not Available to Industry
Depositor comments: Some plasmids in this collection may have an IS4-like element ISVsa5 family transposase upstream of the CMV promoter.
How to cite: pD649-HAsp-SCN1B-Fc(DAPA)-AviTag-6xHis was a gift from Chris Garcia (Addgene plasmid # 156534 ; http://n2t.net/addgene:156534 ; RRID:Addgene_156534)
