[The description below was written by a language model from this plasmid's Addgene catalogue record and pLannotate feature annotations shown in this document.]
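Description:
pD649-HAsp-SCN1B-Fc(DAPA)-AviTag-6xHis is a mammalian expression plasmid built on the pD649 backbone for producing a secreted, Fc-fused form of the extracellular domain of human SCN1B, the regulatory beta-1 subunit of voltage-gated sodium channels. It is maintained in E. coli as a high-copy plasmid through a ColE1/pUC-type origin with ampicillin selection (AmpR, β-lactamase). The sequenced record is 6,532 nt, consistent with the stated backbone plus a 426 bp insert.

Expression is driven by the CMV immediate-early enhancer and promoter, followed by a fragment of CMV intron A, and an SP6 promoter sits immediately upstream of the coding region, which would permit in vitro transcription. The open reading frame begins with a heterologous signal peptide: the name indicates an HA signal peptide, while the automated annotation labels a partial match there as an immunoglobulin heavy chain signal sequence. This directs the fusion into the secretory pathway. The SCN1B ectodomain follows (matched by the annotation tool to the rat orthologue, although the record gives the species as human), cloned between retained NotI and AscI sites. It is fused at its C terminus to a human IgG1 Fc carrying the D265A and P329A (DAPA) substitutions, generally used to reduce Fc effector binding, then an AviTag for site-specific biotinylation and a 6xHis tag for affinity purification. A bGH polyadenylation signal terminates the transcript.

The feature table also shows an SV40 promoter/EM7 cassette with a PuroR fragment, a short ble fragment and an SV40 poly(A) signal, suggesting a mammalian selection unit, although the catalogue entry does not list a mammalian marker. The construct belongs to a collection used to map interactions among human IgSF cell-surface proteins. The depositor notes that some plasmids in the collection may carry an IS4-like transposase upstream of the CMV promoter.
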