Features (pLannotate 1.2.2; 21 found; start..end, strand, type, name):
    210..318     -  rep_origin     f1 ori (fragment): f1 bacteriophage origin of replication; arrow indicates direction of (+) strand synthesis
    319..430     -  polyA_signal   bGH poly(A) signal: bovine growth hormone polyadenylation signal
    645..1322    -  CDS            IGHG1 (fragment): IGHG1_HUMAN - Experimental evidence at protein level: Swiss-Prot protein existence level 1. Constant region of immunoglobulin heavy chains. Immunoglobulins, also known as antibodies, are membrane-bound or secreted glycoproteins produced by B lymphocytes. In the recognition phase of humoral immunity, the membrane-bound immunoglobulins serve as receptors which, upon binding of a specific antigen, trigger the clonal expansion and differentiation of B lymphocytes into immunoglobulins- secreting plasma cells. Secreted immunoglobulins mediate the effector phase of humoral immunity, which results in
   1338..1820    -  CDS            Scn1b (fragment): SCN1B_RAT - Experimental evidence at protein level: Swiss-Prot protein existence level 1. Regulatory subunit of multiple voltage-gated sodium channel complexes that play important roles in excitable membranes in brain, heart and skeletal muscle (PubMed:1375395, PubMed:8282123, PubMed:8021275, PubMed:15178439, PubMed:28012039). Enhances the presence of the pore-forming alpha subunit at the cell surface and modulates channel gating characteristics and the rate of channel inactivation (PubMed:1375395, PubMed:8282123, PubMed:8021275, PubMed:15178439, PubMed:28012039). Modulates the activity of a v
   1872..1909    -  CDS            IgH signal sequence (fragment): signal sequence from the mouse immunoglobulin heavy chain variable region
   1913..1931    -  promoter       SP6 promoter: promoter for bacteriophage SP6 RNA polymerase
   1983..2026    -  intron         CMV intron (fragment): modified intron A from human cytomegalovirus
   2162..2365    -  promoter       CMV promoter: human cytomegalovirus (CMV) immediate early promoter
   2366..2669    -  enhancer       CMV enhancer: human cytomegalovirus immediate early enhancer
   2912..2928    -  protein_bind   lac operator: The lac repressor binds to the lac operator to inhibit transcription in E. coli. This inhibition can be relieved by adding lactose or isopropyl-β-D-thiogalactopyranoside (IPTG). lac repressor encoded by lacI
   3384..3403    +  CDS            lacZα (fragment): LacZα fragment of β-galactosidase; lacZ fragment
   3428..3445    -  terminator     rrnB T2 terminator (fragment): transcription terminator T2 from the E. coli rrnB gene
   3670..4258    -  rep_origin     ori: high-copy-number ColE1/pMB1/pBR322/pUC origin of replication
   4369..4393    +  CDS            KanR (fragment): aminoglycoside phosphotransferase; aph(3')-Ia; confers resistance to kanamycin
   4423..4519    +  promoter       AmpR promoter (fragment): bla
   4522..5382    +  CDS            AmpR: β-lactamase; bla; confers resistance to ampicillin, carbenicillin, and related antibiotics
   5435..5556    -  polyA_signal   SV40 poly(A) signal: SV40 polyadenylation signal
   5551..5676    -  CDS            ble (fragment): BLE_KLEPN - Experimental evidence at protein level: Swiss-Prot protein existence level 1. Binding protein with a strong affinity to the bleomycin family of antibiotics. Binds to CL990; an antimitotic-antibiotic compound. From Klebsiella pneumoniae.
   5686..6285    -  CDS            PuroR (fragment): puromycin N-acetyltransferase; pac from Streptomyces; confers resistance to puromycin
   6304..6351    -  promoter       EM7 promoter: synthetic bacterial promoter&nbsp
   6399..196     -  promoter       SV40 promoter (across the origin): SV40 enhancer and early promoter
>Addgene plasmid #156534 | pD649-HAsp-SCN1B-Fc(DAPA)-AviTag-6xHis | addgene full sequence | sequence record 368609 | Addgene NGS Result
GAGTTAGGGGCGGGATGGGCGGAGTTAGGGGCGGGACTATGGTTGCTGACTAATTGAGATGCATGCTTTG
CATACTTCTGCCTGCTGGGGAGCCTGGGGACTTTCCACACCTGGTTGCTGACTAATTGAGATGCATGCTT
TGCATACTTCTGCCTGCTGGGGAGCCTGGGGACTTTCCACACCCTAACTGACACACATTCCACAGAATTA
ATTCGCGTTAAATTTTTGTTAAATCAGCTCATTTTTTAACCAATAGGCCGAAATCGGCAAAATCCCTTAT
AAATCAAAAGAATAGACCGAGATAGGGTTGAGTGTTGTGATGCAATTTCCTCATTTTATTAGGAAAGGAC
AGTGGGAGTGGCACCTTCCAGGGTCAAGGAAGGCACGGGGGAGGGGCAAACAACAGATGGCTGGCAACTA
GAAGGCACAGTCGAGGCTGATTTTCTCTATCTATTTATTTTACTACTCAAGACTATCTTGCAAAGTAGAA
GAACCCTGTCTGCAGTATGACGACCGTGTATACCCGATTGGCTTACCGGGTAACGCGTTGTGCCAGTGAC
TACAGGCCGGCCTTAGTGGTGATGGTGGTGGTGTTCATGCCACTCAATCTTCTGAGCCTCGAAAATATCA
TTAAGACCGCTGCCGCCGGGGCTCAGGCTCAGGGACTTCTGGGTGTAGTGGTTGTGCAGGGCCTCGTGCA
TCACGCTGCAGCTGAACACGTTGCCCTGCTGCCACCTGGACTTGTCCACGGTCAGCTTGCTGTACAGGAA
GAAGCTGCCGTCGCTGTCCAGCACTGGGGGGGTGGTCTTGTAGTTGTTCTCGGGCTGGCCGTTGCTCTCC
CACTCCACGGCGATATCGCTGGGGTAGAAGCCCTTCACCAGACAGGTCAGGGACACCTGGTTCTTGGTCA
TCTCCTCCCGGCTGGGGGGCAGGGTGTACACCTGGGGCTCCCGTGGCTGGCCCTTGGCCTTGCTGATTGT
CTTTTCGATTGGGGCAGCCAGGGCCTTGTTGGAGACTTTGCACTTGTATTCTTTGCCGTTCAGCCAGTCC
TGGTGCAGCACGGTCAGCACGGACACCACCCTGTAGGTGCTGTTGTACTGCTCCTCTCTGGGCTTGGTCT
TGGCGTTGTGCACCTCCACGCCGTCCACGTACCAGTTGAACTTCACCTCTGGGTCCTCGTGGGACACGGC
CACCACCACGCAGGTCACCTCGGGGGTCCTGCTGATCATCAGGGTGTCCTTGGGCTTGGGGGGGAACAGG
AACACGGAAGGCCCTCCCAGCAGTTCTGGAGCTGGGCAGGGGGGGCAGGTGTGGGTCTTGTCGCCGCCCG
GCGCGCCTTCGGACACGATGCTGGCCATGTCTCTGTTGGCCTTGTCCACCACCTCGATGTGGATTTTCTT
GACCACGCTGGTGTTGTGCTCGTAGTTCTCGAAGAACAGCAGTCTGTACACGTGGCACTCGTAGTCGCCG
CTGTGGTTGTAGGTCACGTTGGTGATGAAGATGCTCAGGTCCTGCAGATCCTTGGTGCCTCTGCTGCCAT
TCCACACGACTCTGCCCTCAAATCTCTCGTCCTCTTCCAGCTGCAGCACCTCGTTCTCGTATCTCAGGAT
CTTCACGAATTCCTCGGTGCCCTTCTGCCGGAAGGTCCACTCGGTGAATGTCTCGGCATTTGTCTCGCTC
CGCCGCTTGCAGCTGATGCACAGGATCTTGAAGGTCATGCCGTACACGGCCTCTGTCTCAGAATCCACTT
CCACACATCCACCGGCGGCCGCAGCGAACACCAGGCAGAAGATGTAGCTCAGGGCAATGATGGTCTTCAT
GGTGGCGCTAGCAGGCGCGTTTTCGATAGAACCGAGGTGCAGTTGGACCTGGGAGTGGACACCTGTGGAG
AGAAAGGCAAAGTGGATGTTATTCTATAGTGTCACCTAAATCGTATGTGTATGATACATAAGGTTATGTA
TTAATTGTAGCCGCGTTCTAACGAAGCCAAGGGGGTGGGCCTATAGACTCTATAGGCGGTACTTACGTCA
CTCTTGGCACGGGGAATCCGCGTTCCAATGCACCGTTCCCGGCCGCGGAGGCTGGATCGGTCCCGGTGTC
TTCTATGGAGGTCAAAACAGCGTGGATGGCGTCTCCAGGCGATCTGACGGTTCACTAAACGAGCTCTGCT
TATATAGACCTCCCACCGTACACGCCTACCGCCCATTTGCGTCAATGGGGCGGAGTTGTTACGACATTTT
GGAAAGTCCCGTTGATTTTGGTGCCAAAACAAACTCCCATTGACGTCAATGGGGTGGAGACTTGGAAATC
CCCGTGAGTCAAACCGCTATCCACGCCCATTGATGTACTGCCAAAACCGCATCACCATGGTAATAGCGAT
GACTAATACGTAGATGTACTGCCAAGTAGGAAAGTCCCATAAGGTCATGTACTGGGCATAATGCCAGGCG
GGCCATTTACCGTCATTGACGTCAATAGGGGGCGTACTTGGCATATGATACACTTGATGTACTGCCAAGT
GGGCAGTTTACCGTAAATACTCCACCCATTGACGTCAATGGAAAGTCCCTATTGGCGTTACTATGGGAAC
ATACGTCATTATTGACGTCAATGGGCGGGGGTCGTTGGGCGGTCAGCCAGGCGGGCCATTTACCGTAAGT
TATGTAACGCGGAACTCCATATATGGGCTATGAACTAATGACCCCGTAATTGATTACTATTAATAACTAG
TCAATAATCAATGCCAACATGGCGGTCATATTGGACATGAGCCAATATAAATGTACATATTATGATATAG
ATACAACGTATGCAATGGCCAATAGCCAATATTGATTTATGCTATATAACCAATGAATAATATGGCTAAT
GGCCAATATTGAGTCAACGCCACTGTGCATGAAGCTCGTAATTGTTATCCGCTCACAATTAAGGGCGACA
CAAAATTTATTCTAAATGATAATAAATACTGATAACATCTTATAGTTTGTATTATATTTTGTATTATCGT
TGACATGTATAATTTTGATATCAAAAACTGATTTTCCCTTTATTATTTTCGAGATTTATTTTCTTAATTC
TCTTTAACAAACTAGAAATATTGTATATACAAAAAATCATAAATAATAGATGAATAGTTTAATTATAGGT
GTTCATCAATCGAAAAAGCAACGTATCTTATTTAAAGTGCGTTGCTTTTTTCTCATTTATAAGGTTAAAT
AATTCTCATATATCAAGCAAAGTGACAGGCGCCCTTAAATATTCTGACAAATGCTCTTTCCCTAAACTCC
CCCCATAAAAAAACCCGCCGAAGCGGGTTTTTACGTTATTTGCGGATTAACGATTACTCGTTATCAGAAC
CGCCCAGGGGGCCCGAGCTTAAGACTGGCCGTCGTTTTACAACACAGAAAGAGTTTGTAGAAACGCAAAA
AGGCCATCCGTCAGGGGCCTTCTGCTTAGTTTGATGCCTGGCAGTTCCCTACTCTCGCCTTCCGCTTCCT
CGCTCACTGACTCGCTGCGCTCGGTCGTTCGGCTGCGGCGAGCGGTATCAGCTCACTCAAAGGCGGTAAT
ACGGTTATCCACAGAATCAGGGGATAACGCAGGAAAGAACATGTGAGCAAAAGGCCAGCAAAAGGCCAGG
AACCGTAAAAAGGCCGCGTTGCTGGCGTTTTTCCATAGGCTCCGCCCCCCTGACGAGCATCACAAAAATC
GACGCTCAAGTCAGAGGTGGCGAAACCCGACAGGACTATAAAGATACCAGGCGTTTCCCCCTGGAAGCTC
CCTCGTGCGCTCTCCTGTTCCGACCCTGCCGCTTACCGGATACCTGTCCGCCTTTCTCCCTTCGGGAAGC
GTGGCGCTTTCTCATAGCTCACGCTGTAGGTATCTCAGTTCGGTGTAGGTCGTTCGCTCCAAGCTGGGCT
GTGTGCACGAACCCCCCGTTCAGCCCGACCGCTGCGCCTTATCCGGTAACTATCGTCTTGAGTCCAACCC
GGTAAGACACGACTTATCGCCACTGGCAGCAGCCACTGGTAACAGGATTAGCAGAGCGAGGTATGTAGGC
GGTGCTACAGAGTTCTTGAAGTGGTGGGCTAACTACGGCTACACTAGAAGAACAGTATTTGGTATCTGCG
CTCTGCTGAAGCCAGTTACCTTCGGAAAAAGAGTTGGTAGCTCTTGATCCGGCAAACAAACCACCGCTGG
TAGCGGTGGTTTTTTTGTTTGCAAGCAGCAGATTACGCGCAGAAAAAAAGGATCTCAAGAAGATCCTTTG
ATCTTTTCTACGGGGTCTGACGCTCAGTGGAACGACGCGCGCGTAACTCACGTTAAGGGATTTTGGTCAT
GAGCAAGGGGTGTTATGAGCCATATTCAGGTATAAATGGGCTCGCGATAATGTTCAGAATTGGTTAATTG
GTTGTAACACTGACCCCTATTTGTTTATTTTTCTAAATACATTCAAATATGTATCCGCTCATGAGACAAT
AACCCTGATAAATGCTTCAATAATATTGAAAAAGGAAGAATATGAGTATTCAACATTTCCGTGTCGCCCT
TATTCCCTTTTTTGCGGCATTTTGCCTTCCTGTTTTTGCTCACCCAGAAACGCTGGTGAAAGTAAAAGAT
GCTGAAGATCAGTTGGGTGCACGAGTGGGTTACATCGAACTGGATCTCAACAGCGGTAAGATCCTTGAGA
GTTTTCGCCCCGAAGAACGTTTTCCAATGATGAGCACTTTTAAAGTTCTGCTATGTGGCGCGGTATTATC
CCGTATTGACGCCGGGCAAGAGCAACTCGGTCGCCGCATACACTATTCTCAGAATGACTTGGTTGAGTAC
TCACCAGTCACAGAAAAGCATCTTACGGATGGCATGACAGTAAGAGAATTATGCAGTGCTGCCATAACCA
TGAGTGATAACACTGCGGCCAACTTACTTCTGACAACGATCGGAGGACCGAAGGAGCTAACCGCTTTTTT
GCACAACATGGGGGATCATGTAACTCGCCTTGATCGTTGGGAACCGGAGCTGAATGAAGCCATACCAAAC
GACGAGCGTGACACCACGATGCCTGTAGCGATGGCAACAACGTTGCGCAAACTATTAACTGGCGAACTAC
TTACTCTAGCTTCCCGGCAACAATTAATAGACTGGATGGAGGCGGATAAAGTTGCAGGACCACTTCTGCG
CTCGGCCCTTCCGGCTGGCTGGTTTATTGCTGATAAATCCGGAGCCGGTGAGCGTGGTTCTCGCGGTATC
ATCGCAGCGCTGGGGCCAGATGGTAAGCCCTCCCGTATCGTAGTTATCTACACGACGGGGAGTCAGGCAA
CTATGGATGAACGAAATAGACAGATCGCTGAGATAGGTGCCTCACTGATTAAGCATTGGTAATGACCATG
ATTACGCCAAGCTCTAGCTAGAGGTCGACGGTATACAGACATGATAAGATACATTGATGAGTTTGGACAA
ACCACAACTAGAATGCAGTGAAAAAAATGCTTTATTTGTGAAATTTGTGATGCTATTGCTTTATTTGTAA
CCATTATAAGCTGCAATAAACAAGTTGGGGTGGGCGAAGAACTCCAGCATGAGATCCCCGCGCTGGAGGA
TCATCCAGCCGGCGTCCCGGAAAACGATTCCGAAGCCCAACCTTTCATAGAAGGCGGCGGTGGAATCGAA
ATCTCGTAGCACGTGTCAGGCACCGGGCTTGCGGGTCATGCACCAGGTGCGCGGTCCTTCGGGCACCTCG
ACGTCGGCGGTGACGGTGAAGCCGAGCCGCTCGTAGAAGGGGAGGTTGCGGGGCGCGGATGTCTCCAGGA
AGGCGGGCACCCCGGCGCGCTCGGCCGCCTCCACTCCGGGGAGCACGACGGCGCTGCCCAGACCCTTGCC
CTGGTGGTCGGGCGAGACGCCGACGGTGGCCAGGAACCACGCGGGCTCCTTGGGCCGGTGCGGCGCCAGG
AGGCCTTCCATCTGTTGCTGCGCGGCCAGCCGGGAACCGCTCAACTCGGCCATGCGCGGGCCGATCTCGG
CGAACACCGCCCCCGCTTCGACGCTCTCCGGCGTGGTCCAGACCGCCACCGCGGCGCCGTCGTCCGCGAC
CCACACCTTGCCGATGTCGAGCCCGACGCGCGTGAGGAAGAGTTCTTGCAGCTCGGTGACCCGCTCGATG
TGGCGGTCCGGATCGACGGTGTGGCGCGTGGCGGGGTAGTCGGCGAACGCGGCGGCGAGGGTGCGTACGG
CCCTGGGGACGTCGTCGCGGGTGGCGAGGCGCACCGTGGGCTTGTACTCGGTCATGGTTTAGTTCCTCAC
CTTGTCGTATTATACTATGCCGATATACTATGCCGATGATTAATTGTCAACACGTGCTGATCAGATCCGA
AAATGGATATACAAGCTCCCGGGAGCTTTTTGCAAAAGCCTAGGCCTCCAAAAAAGCCTCCTCACTACTT
CTGGAATAGCTCAGAGGCAGAGGCGGCCTCGGCCTCTGCATAAATAAAAAAAATTAGTCAGCCATGGGGC
GGAGAATGGGCGGAACTGGGCG
