>Addgene plasmid #156534 | pD649-HAsp-SCN1B-Fc(DAPA)-AviTag-6xHis | depositor partial sequence | sequence record 302178 | insert (extracellular domain)
GGTGGATGTGTGGAAGTGGATTCTGAGACAGAGGCCGTGTACGGCATGACCTTCAAGATCCTGTGCATCA
GCTGCAAGCGGCGGAGCGAGACAAATGCCGAGACATTCACCGAGTGGACCTTCCGGCAGAAGGGCACCGA
GGAATTCGTGAAGATCCTGAGATACGAGAACGAGGTGCTGCAGCTGGAAGAGGACGAGAGATTTGAGGGC
AGAGTCGTGTGGAATGGCAGCAGAGGCACCAAGGATCTGCAGGACCTGAGCATCTTCATCACCAACGTGA
CCTACAACCACAGCGGCGACTACGAGTGCCACGTGTACAGACTGCTGTTCTTCGAGAACTACGAGCACAA
CACCAGCGTGGTCAAGAAAATCCACATCGAGGTGGTGGACAAGGCCAACAGAGACATGGCCAGCATCGTG
TCCGAA
